>Addgene plasmid #107918 | pMEL12 | addgene full sequence | sequence record 265270 | Addgene NGS Result
GACCTACACCGAACTGAGATACCTACAGCGTGAGCTATGAGAAAGCGCCACGCTTCCCGAAGGGAGAAAG
GCGGACAGGTATCCGGTAAGCGGCAGGGTCGGAACAGGAGAGCGCACGAGGGAGCTTCCAGGGGGAAACG
CCTGGTATCTTTATAGTCCTGTCGGGTTTCGCCACCTCTGACTTGAGCGTCGATTTTTGTGATGCTCGTC
AGGGGGGCGGAGCCTATGGAAAAACGCCAGCAACGCGGCCTTTTTACGGTTCCTGGCCTTTTGCTGGCCT
TTTGCTCACATGTTCTTTCCTGCGTTATCCCCTGATTCTGTGGATAACCGTATTACCGCCTTTGAGTGAG
CTGATACCGCTCGCCGCAGCCGAACGACCGAGCGCAGCGAGTCAGTGAGCGAGGAAGCGGAAGAGCGCCC
AATACGCAAACCGCCTCTCCCCGCGCGTTGGCCGATTCATTAATGCAGCTGGCACGACAGGTTTCCCGAC
TGGAAAGCGGGCAGTGAGCGCAACGCAATTAATGTGAGTTAGCTCACTCATTAGGCACCCCAGGCTTTAC
ACTTTATGCTTCCGGCTCGTATGTTGTGTGGAATTGTGAGCGGATAACAATTTCACACAGGAAACAGCTA
TGACCATGATTACGCCAAGCGCGCAATTAACCCTCACTAAAGGGAACAAAAGCTGGAGCTTCTTTGAAAA
GATAATGTATGATTATGCTTTCACTCATATTTATACAGAAACTTGATGTTTTCTTTCGAGTATATACAAG
GTGATTACATGTACGTTTGAAGTACAACTCTAGATTTTGTAGTGCCCTCTTGGGCTAGCGGTAAAGGTGC
GCATTTTTTCACACCCTACAATGTTCTGTTCAAAAGATTTTGGTCAAACGCTGTAGAAGTGAAAGTTGGT
GCGCATGTTTCGGCGTTCGAAACTTCTCCGCAGTGAAAGATAAATGATCGATACGTTCTCTATGGAGGAG
TTTTAGAGCTAGAAATAGCAAGTTAAAATAAGGCTAGTCCGTTATCAACTTGAAAAAGTGGCACCGAGTC
GGTGGTGCTTTTTTTGTTTTTTATGTCTTCGAGTCATGTAATTAGTTATGTCACGCTTACGTTCACGCCC
TCCCCCCACATCCGCTCTAACCGAAAAGGAAGGAGTTAGACAACCTGAAGTCTAGGTCCCTATTTATTTT
TTTATAGTTATGTTAGTATTAAGAACGTTATTTATATTTCAAATTTTTCTTTTTTTTCTGTACAGACGCG
TGTACGCATGTAACATTATACTGAAAACCTTGCTTGAGAAGGTTTTGGGACGCTCGAAGGCTTTAATTTG
CGGCCGGTACCCAATTCGCCCTATAGTGAGTCGTATTACGCGCGCTCACTGGCCGTCGTTTTACAACGTC
GTGACTGGGAAAACCCTGGCGTTACCCAACTTAATCGCCTTGCAGCACATCCCCCTTTCGCCAGCTGGCG
TAATAGCGAAGAGGCCCGCACCGATCGCCCTTCCCAACAGTTGCGCAGCCTGAATGGCGAATGG
[124 nt withheld, positions 1535-1658]
C
[91 nt withheld, positions 1660-1750]
AGGGTGATGGTTCACGTAGTGGGCCGTTGAACATTCTTAGGCTGGTCGAATCATTTAGACACGGGCATCG
TCCTCTCGAAAGGTGACATAGGCCACTAGTGGATCTGATATCACCTAATAACTTCGTATAGCATACATTA
TACGAAGTTATATTAAGGGTTCTCGAGAGCTCGTTAAAGCCTTCGAGCGTCCCAAAACCTTCTCAAGCAA
GGTTTTCAGTATAATGTTACATGCGTACACGCGTCTGTACAGAAAAAAAAGAAAAATTTGAAATATAAAT
AACGTTCTTAATACTAACATAACTATAAAAAAATAAATAGGGACCTAGACTTCAGGTTGTCTAACTCCTT
CCTTTTCGGTTAGAGCGGATGTGGGGGGAGGGCGTGAATGTAAGCGTGACATAACTAATTACATGACTCG
AGATTATTCCTTTGCCCTCGGACGAGTGCTGGGGCGTCGGTTTCCACTATCGGCGAGTACTTCTACACAG
CCATCGGTCCAGACGGCCGCGCTTCTGCGGGCGATTTGTGTACGCCCGACAGTCCCGGCTCCGGATCGGA
CGATTGCGTCGCATCGACCCTGCGCCCAAGCTGCATCATCGAAATTGCCGTCAACCAAGCTCTGATAGAG
TTGGTCAAGACCAATGCGGAGCATATACGCCCGGAGCCGCGGCGATCCTGCAAGCTCCGGATGCCTCCGC
TCGAAGTAGCGCGTCTGCTGCTCCATACAAGCCAACCACGGCCTCCAGAAGAAGATGTTGGCGACCTCGT
ATTGGGAATCCCCGAACATCGCCTCGCTCCAGTCAATGACCGCTGTTATGCGGCCATTGTCCGTCAGGAC
ATTGTTGGAGCCGAAATCCGCGTGCACGAGGTGCCGGACTTCGGGGCAGTCCTCGGCCCAAAGCATCAGC
TCATCGAGAGCCTGCGCGACGGACGCACTGACGGTGTCGTCCATCACAGTTTGCCAGTGATACACATGGG
GATCAGCAATCGCGCATATGAAATCACGCCATGTAGTGTATTGACCGATTCCTTGCGGTCCGAATGGGCC
GAACCCGCTCGTCTGGCTAAGATCGGCCGCAGCGATCGCATCCATGGCCTCCGCGACCGGCTGCAGAACA
GCGGGCAGTTCGGTTTCAGGCAGGTCTTGCAACGTGACACCCTGTGCACGGCGGGAGATGCAATAGGTCA
GGCTCTCGCTGAATTCCCCAATGTCAAGCACTTCCGGAATCGGGAGCGCGGCCGATGCAAAGTGCCGATA
AACATAACGATCTTTGTAGAAACCATCGGCGCAGCTATTTACCCGCAGGACATATCCACGCCCTCCTACA
TCGAAGCTGAAAGCACGAGATTCTTCGCCCTCCGAGAGCTGCATCAGGTCGGAGACGCTGTCGAACTTTT
CGATCAGAAACTTCTCGACAGACGTCGCGGTGAGTTCAGGCTTTTTACCCATGGTTGTTTATGTTCGGAT
GTGATGTGAGAACTGTATCCTAGCAAGATTTTAAAAGGAAGTATATGAAAGAAGAACCTCAGTGGCAAAT
CCTAACCTTTTATATTTCTCTACAGGGGCGCGGCGTGGGGACAATTCAACGCGTCTGTGAGGGGAGCGTT
TCCCTGCTCGCAGGTCCGCAGCGAGGAGCCGTAATTTTTGCTTCGCGCCGTGCGGCCATCAAAATGTATG
GATGCAAATGATTATACATGGGGATGTATGGGCTAAATGTACGGGCGACAGTCACATCATGCCCCTGAGC
TGCGCACGTCAAGACTGTCAAGGAGGGTATTCTGGGCCTCCATGTCGCTGGCCGGGTGACCCGGCGGGGA
CGAGGCAAGCTAAACAGATCTCTAGACCTAATAACTTCGTATAGCATACATTATACGAAGTTATATTAAG
GGTTGTCGACCTGCAGCGTACGAAGGTGCCTATTGATGATCTGGCGGAATGTCTGCCGTGCCATAGCCAT
GCCTTCACATATAGTACAGGCAACACGCAGATATAGGTGCGACGTGAACAGTGAGCTGTATGTGCGCAGC
TCGCGTTGCATTTTCGGAAGCGCTCGTTTTCGGAAACGCTTTGAAGTTCCTATTCCGAAGTTCCTATTCT
CTAGAAAGTATAGGAACTTCAGAGCGCTTTTGAAAACCAAAAGCGCTCTGAAGACGCACTTTCAAAAAAC
CAAAAACGCACCGGACTGTAACGAGCTACTAAAATATTGCGAATACCGCTTCCACAAACATTGCTCAAAA
GTATCTCTTTGCTATATATCTCTGTGCTATATCCCTATATAACCTACCCATCCACCTTTCGCTCCTTGAA
CTTGCATCTAAACTCGACCTCTACATTTTTTATGTTTATCTCTAGTATTACTCTTTAGACAAAAAAATTG
TAGTAAGAACTATTCATAGAGTGAATCGAAAACAATACGAAAATGTAAACATTTCCTATACGTAGTATAT
AGAGACAAAATAGAAGAAACCGTTCATAATTTTCTGACCAATGAAGAATCATCAACGCTATCACTTTCTG
TTCACAAAGTATGCGCAATCCACATCGGTATAGAATATAATCGGGGATGCCTTTATCTTGAAAAAATGCA
CCCGCAGCTTCGCTAGTAATCAGTAAACGCGGGAAGTGGAGTCAGGCTTTTTTTATGGAAGAGAAAATAG
ACACCAAAGTAGCCTTCTTCTAACCTTAACGGACCTACAGTGCAAAAAGTTATCAAGAGACTGCATTATA
GAGCGCACAAAGGAGAAAAAAAGTAATCTAAGATGCTTTGTTAGAAAAATAGCGCTCTCGGGATGCATTT
TTGTAGAACAAAAAAGAAGTATAGATTCTTTGTTGGTAAAATAGCGCTCTCGCGTTGCATTTCTGTTCTG
TAAAAATGCAGCTCAGATTCTTTGTTTGAAAAATTAGCGCTCTCGCGTTGCATTTTTGTTTTACAAAAAT
GAAGCACAGATTCTTCGTTGGTAAAATAGCGCTTTCGCGTTGCATTTCTGTTCTGTAAAAATGCAGCTCA
GATTCTTTGTTTGAAAAATTAGCGCTCTCGCGTTGCATTTTTGTTCTACAAAATGAAGCACAGATGCTTC
GTTCAGGTGGCACTTTTCGGGGAAATGTGCGCGGAACCCCTATTTGTTTATTTTTCTAAATACATTCAAA
TATGTATCCGCTCATGAGACAATAACCCTGATAAATGCTTCAATAATATTGAAAAAGGAAGAGTATGAGT
ATTCAACATTTCCGTGTCGCCCTTATTCCCTTTTTTGCGGCATTTTGCCTTCCTGTTTTTGCTCACCCAG
AAACGCTGGTGAAAGTAAAAGATGCTGAAGATCAGTTGGGTGCACGAGTGGGTTACATCGAACTGGATCT
CAACAGCGGTAAGATCCTTGAGAGTTTTCGCCCCGAAGAACGTTTTCCAATGATGAGCACTTTTAAAGTT
CTGCTATGTGGCGCGGTATTATCCCGTATTGACGCCGGGCAAGAGCAACTCGGTCGCCGCATACACTATT
CTCAGAATGACTTGGTTGAGTACTCACCAGTCACAGAAAAGCATCTTACGGATGGCATGACAGTAAGAGA
ATTATGCAGTGCTGCCATAACCATGAGTGATAACACTGCGGCCAACTTACTTCTGACAACGATCGGAGGA
CCGAAGGAGCTAACCGCTTTTTTGCACAACATGGGGGATCATGTAACTCGCCTTGATCGTTGGGAACCGG
AGCTGAATGAAGCCATACCAAACGACGAGCGTGACACCACGATGCCTGTAGCAATGGCAACAACGTTGCG
CAAACTATTAACTGGCGAACTACTTACTCTAGCTTCCCGGCAACAATTAATAGACTGGATGGAGGCGGAT
AAAGTTGCAGGACCACTTCTGCGCTCGGCCCTTCCGGCTGGCTGGTTTATTGCTGATAAATCTGGAGCCG
GTGAGCGTGGGTCTCGCGGTATCATTGCAGCACTGGGGCCAGATGGTAAGCCCTCCCGTATCGTAGTTAT
CTACACGACGGGGAGTCAGGCAACTATGGATGAACGAAATAGACAGATCGCTGAGATAGGTGCCTCACTG
ATTAAGCATTGGTAACTGTCAGACCAAGTTTACTCATATATACTTTAGATTGATTTAAAACTTCATTTTT
AATTTAAAAGGATCTAGGTGAAGATCCTTTTTGATAATCTCATGACCAAAATCCCTTAACGTGAGTTTTC
GTTCCACTGAGCGTCAGACCCCGTAGAAAAGATCAAAGGATCTTCTTGAGATCCTTTTTTTCTGCGCGTA
ATCTGCTGCTTGCAAACAAAAAAACCACCGCTACCAGCGGTGGTTTGTTTGCCGGATCAAGAGCTACCAA
CTCTTTTTCCGAAGGTAACTGGCTTCAGCAGAGCGCAGATACCAAATACTGTTCTTCTAGTGTAGCCGTA
GTTAGGCCACCACTTCAAGAACTCTGTAGCACCGCCTACATACCTCGCTCTGCTAATCCTGTTACCAGTG
GCTGCTGCCAGTGGCGATAAGTCGTGTCTTACCGGGTTGGACTCAAGACGATAGTTACCGGATAAGGCGC
AGCGGTCGGGCTGAACGGGGGGTTCGTGCACACAGCCCAGCTTGGAGCGAAC
Features (pLannotate 1.2.2; 20 found; start..end, strand, type, name):
    415..507     +  CDS            lacI (fragment): lac repressor; lacI; The lac repressor binds to the lac operator to inhibit transcription in E. coli. This inhibition can be relieved by adding lactose or isopropyl-β-D-thiogalactopyranoside (IPTG).
    520..541     +  protein_bind   CAP binding site: CAP binding activates transcription in the presence of cAMP. E. coli catabolite activator protein
    556..586     +  promoter       lac promoter: promoter for the E. coli lac operon
    594..610     +  protein_bind   lac operator: The lac repressor binds to the lac operator to inhibit transcription in E. coli. This inhibition can be relieved by adding lactose or isopropyl-β-D-thiogalactopyranoside (IPTG). lac repressor encoded by lacI
    655..673     +  promoter       T3 promoter: promoter for bacteriophage T3 RNA polymerase
    691..959     +  promoter       SNR52 promoter: promoter for the S. cerevisiae small nucleolar RNA gene SNR52
    980..1054    +  misc_RNA       gRNA scaffold: guide RNA scaffold for the Streptococcus pyogenes CRISPR/Cas9 system
   1059..1078    +  terminator     SUP4 terminator: transcription terminator for the S. cerevisiae SUP4 tRNA gene
   1130..1319    +  terminator     CYC1 terminator: S. cerevisiae CYC1; transcription terminator for CYC1
   1350..1368    -  promoter       T7 promoter: promoter for bacteriophage T7 RNA polymerase
   1376..1531    +  CDS            lacZα (fragment): LacZα fragment of β-galactosidase; lacZ fragment
   1535..1775    +  rep_origin     f1 ori (fragment) (sequence partly withheld): f1 bacteriophage origin of replication; arrow indicates direction of (+) strand synthesis
   1868..1901    +  protein_bind   loxP: Cre-mediated recombination occurs in the 8-bp core sequence (GCATACAT). Cre recombinase
   1931..2120    -  terminator     CYC1 terminator: S. cerevisiae CYC1; transcription terminator for CYC1
   2172..3546    -  gene           hphMX6 (fragment): yeast selectable marker conferring hygromycin resistance
   3601..3634    +  protein_bind   loxP: Cre-mediated recombination occurs in the 8-bp core sequence (GCATACAT). Cre recombinase
   3851..4833    +  rep_origin     2μ ori: yeast 2μ plasmid origin of replication
   4860..4964    +  promoter       AmpR promoter: bla
   4965..5825    +  CDS            AmpR: β-lactamase; bla; confers resistance to ampicillin, carbenicillin, and related antibiotics
   5996..232     +  rep_origin     ori (across the origin): high-copy-number ColE1/pMB1/pBR322/pUC origin of replication
