[The description below was written by a language model from this plasmid's Addgene catalogue record and pLannotate feature annotations shown in this document.]
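Description:
pMEL12 is a yeast/E. coli shuttle vector for expressing a Cas9-programming guide RNA in Saccharomyces cerevisiae, built on the p426-SNR52p-gRNA.CAN1.Y-SUP4t backbone. In bacteria it is maintained at high copy through a ColE1/pUC-type origin and selected with ampicillin via the bla gene. In yeast it replicates episomally from the 2μ origin and is selected by hygromycin resistance. The resistance marker is an hphMX-type cassette (annotated as a fragment of hphMX6) followed by a CYC1 terminator and flanked by two loxP sites in the same orientation, which in principle would allow Cre-mediated excision of the marker. Remnants of the parental cloning vector are also present: a lac promoter/operator region, lacZα and lacI fragments, T3 and T7 promoters, and a partial f1 origin.

The functional payload is a guide RNA expression cassette. The SNR52 small nucleolar RNA promoter, transcribed by RNA polymerase III, drives a 20-nt spacer fused to the Streptococcus pyogenes gRNA scaffold. Transcription ends at the SUP4 tRNA terminator, with a CYC1 terminator lying further downstream. The spacer carried here is the CAN1.Y guide, named for the yeast CAN1 gene. It sits in the unannotated gap between the promoter and the scaffold.

The plasmid encodes no Cas9, so it is meant for strains that supply the nuclease separately. According to the record, it is designed as a template into which new spacers can be cloned, with Gibson assembly listed as the cloning method. This lets users retarget Cas9 to chosen genomic loci for genome editing in yeast while using hygromycin as a dominant marker that does not depend on strain auxotrophies.
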