Addgene plasmid #107918: pMEL12
Purpose: hph based Yeast/E.coli shuttle vector designed to clone and express Cas9 programming spacer
Depositing lab: Jean-Marc Daran. Depositing organization: Delft University of Technology. Publication: CRISPR/Cas9: a molecular Swiss army knife for simultaneous introduction of multiple genetic modifications in Saccharomyces cerevisiae. Mans R, van Rossum HM, Wijsman M, Backx A, Kuijpers NG, van den Broek M, Daran-Lapujade P, Pronk JT, van Maris AJ, Daran JM. FEMS Yeast Res. 2015 Mar;15(2). pii: fov004. doi: 10.1093/femsyr/fov004. Epub 2015 Mar 4. PubMed 25743786.
Backbone
  Vector backbone: p426-SNR52p-gRNA.CAN1.Y-SUP4t
  Backbone manufacturer: George Church (Addgene plasmid # 43803)
  Backbone size w/o insert (bp): 6356
  Vector type: Yeast Expression, CRISPR
  Selectable markers: Hygromycin
Growth in bacteria
  Bacterial resistance: Ampicillin, 100 μg/mL
  Growth temperature: 37°C
  Growth strain: DH5alpha
  Copy number: High Copy
Gene/Insert
  Gene/Insert name: gRNA-CAN1.Y
  gRNA/shRNA sequence: GATACGTTCTCTATGGAGGA
  Species: S. cerevisiae (budding yeast)
  Insert size (bp): 20
  Cloning method: Gibson Cloning
Terms and licenses: Academic/Nonprofit Terms; Industry Terms: Not Available to Industry
How to cite: pMEL12 was a gift from Jean-Marc Daran (Addgene plasmid # 107918 ; http://n2t.net/addgene:107918 ; RRID:Addgene_107918)
